Addgene plasmid #24232: pCMVHA SUZ12
Purpose: Mammalian expression of human SUZ12 with HA tag
Depositing lab: Kristian Helin. Depositing organization: University of Copenhagen, BRIC. Publication: Suz12 is essential for mouse development and for EZH2 histone methyltransferase activity. Pasini D, Bracken AP, Jensen MR, Lazzerini Denchi E, Helin K. EMBO J. 2004 Oct 13. 23(20):4061-71. 10.1038/sj.emboj.7600402 PubMed 15385962.
Backbone
  Vector backbone: pCMVHANeoBam
  Backbone size w/o insert (bp): 6500
  Vector type: Mammalian Expression
  Selectable markers: Neomycin (select with G418)
Growth in bacteria
  Bacterial resistance: Ampicillin, 100 μg/mL
  Growth temperature: 37°C
  Growth strain: DH5alpha
  Copy number: High Copy
Gene/Insert
  Gene/Insert name: SUZ12
  Species: H. sapiens (human)
  Entrez Gene: SUZ12 (a.k.a. CHET9, IMMAS, JJAZ1)
  Promoter: CMV
  Tag / fusion protein: HA (N terminal on backbone)
  Cloning method: Unknown
  Sequencing primers: 5′ Bglob-intron-F (5'-ctggtcatcatcctgccttt-3'); 3′ Bglob-pA-R (5'-ttttggcagagggaaaaaga-3')
Terms and licenses: Academic/Nonprofit Terms; Industry Terms: Not Available to Industry
How to cite: pCMVHA SUZ12 was a gift from Kristian Helin (Addgene plasmid # 24232 ; http://n2t.net/addgene:24232 ; RRID:Addgene_24232)
