[The description below was written by a language model from this plasmid's Addgene catalogue record and pLannotate feature annotations shown in this document.]
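Description:
pCMVHA SUZ12 is a mammalian expression plasmid built on the pCMVHANeoBam backbone (about 6.5 kb without insert; the sequenced construct is about 8.8 kb) for producing human SUZ12 with an N-terminal HA epitope tag supplied by the backbone. In bacteria it is maintained as a high-copy plasmid through a ColE1/pUC-type origin and selected with ampicillin via the β-lactamase gene. The remaining bacterial annotations (partial lacI, lacZα, rop, bom, a Tn5 transposase fragment, a truncated ble segment, and a very short CLIP-tag match) are fragments that look like cloning remnants or chance hits rather than functional parts.

The expression cassette places the human cytomegalovirus immediate-early enhancer and promoter upstream of a rabbit β-globin intron, which typically improves mRNA processing and expression. This is followed by the HA tag sequence, annotated as a partial match to a 3xHA element. The SUZ12 coding sequence comes next, and transcription terminates at a rabbit β-globin polyadenylation signal preceded by a short stretch of β-globin exon sequence. The annotation tool marks the SUZ12 match as a fragment covering roughly 2 kb, so the record alone does not establish whether the entire open reading frame is present. A separate cassette, with the HSV thymidine kinase promoter driving the neomycin phosphotransferase gene and ending in the HSV TK poly(A) signal, allows G418 selection of stably transfected cells.

SUZ12 is a Polycomb group protein and a core component of the PRC2 complex, which methylates histone H3 and mediates transcriptional repression. The plasmid suits transient or stable overexpression of tagged SUZ12 in mammalian cells. The HA epitope allows detection and immunoprecipitation in studies of PRC2 assembly and EZH2 methyltransferase activity.
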