Features (pLannotate 1.2.2; 24 found; start..end, strand, type, name):
     27..406     +  enhancer       CMV enhancer: human cytomegalovirus immediate early enhancer
    407..610     +  promoter       CMV promoter: human cytomegalovirus (CMV) immediate early promoter
    722..1294    +  intron         β-globin intron: intron from rabbit β-globin gene
   1374..1400    +  CDS            3xHA (fragment): three tandem HA epitope tags
   1504..1521    -  CDS            CLIP-tag™ (fragment): human O6-alkylguanine-DNA-alkyltransferase variant that forms covalent bonds with benzylcytosine derivatives fast-reacting variant, optimized for mammalian expression
   1617..3638    +  CDS            SUZ12 (fragment): SUZ12_HUMAN - Also known as CHET9, JJAZ1, KIAA0160. Experimental evidence at protein level: Swiss-Prot protein existence level 1. Polycomb group (PcG) protein. Component of the PRC2 complex, which methylates 'Lys-9' (H3K9me) and 'Lys-27' (H3K27me) of histone H3, leading to transcriptional repression of the affected target gene (PubMed:15225548, PubMed:15231737, PubMed:15385962, PubMed:16618801, PubMed:17344414, PubMed:18285464, PubMed:28229514, PubMed:29499137, PubMed:31959557). The PRC2 complex may also serve as a recruiting platform for DNA methyltransferases, thereby linking two epigenetic
   3685..3762    +  CDS            HBB (fragment): HBB_PONPY - Experimental evidence at transcript level: Swiss-Prot protein existence level 2. Involved in oxygen transport from the lung to the various peripheral tissues. From Pongo pygmaeus (Bornean orangutan).
   3833..3888    +  polyA_signal   β-globin poly(A) signal: rabbit β-globin polyadenylation signal (Gil and Proudfoot, 1987)
   4270..4286    -  protein_bind   lac operator: The lac repressor binds to the lac operator to inhibit transcription in E. coli. This inhibition can be relieved by adding lactose or isopropyl-β-D-thiogalactopyranoside (IPTG). lac repressor encoded by lacI
   4294..4324    -  promoter       lac promoter: promoter for the E. coli lac operon
   4339..4360    -  protein_bind   CAP binding site: CAP binding activates transcription in the presence of cAMP. E. coli catabolite activator protein
   4373..4465    -  CDS            lacI (fragment): lac repressor; lacI; The lac repressor binds to the lac operator to inhibit transcription in E. coli. This inhibition can be relieved by adding lactose or isopropyl-β-D-thiogalactopyranoside (IPTG).
   4648..5236    -  rep_origin     ori: high-copy-number ColE1/pMB1/pBR322/pUC origin of replication
   5407..6267    -  CDS            AmpR: β-lactamase; bla; confers resistance to ampicillin, carbenicillin, and related antibiotics
   6268..6372    -  promoter       AmpR promoter: bla
   6467..6502    +  CDS            rop (fragment): Rop protein, which maintains plasmids at low copy number; rop
   6604..6703    +  misc_feature   bom (fragment): basis of mobility region from pBR322
   6709..6863    -  CDS            lacZα (fragment): LacZα fragment of β-galactosidase; lacZ fragment
   6867..7190    +  CDS            tnpA (fragment): TN5P_ECOLX - Also known as tnp. Experimental evidence at protein level: Swiss-Prot protein existence level 1. Mediates transposition of transposon Tn5 by a 'cut and paste' mechanism. First, the monomeric transposase binds the 19 bp inverted DNA repeats flanking the transposon. Then, dimerization of the DNA- bound transposase creates a synaptic DNA complex. After nicking of the first DNA strand, excision of the transposon proceeds through a series of intermediates. The transposase then mediates the insertion of the transposon at a new site by strand transfer. The activity of the wild- type tran
   7273..7418    +  promoter       HSV TK promoter: herpes simplex virus thymidine kinase promoter
   7475..8266    +  CDS            neo: KKA2_KLEPN - Also known as kan, nptII. Experimental evidence at protein level: Swiss-Prot protein existence level 1. Resistance to kanamycin, neomycin, paromomycin, ribostamycin, butirosin and gentamicin B. From Klebsiella pneumoniae.
   8290..8445    +  CDS            ble (fragment): BLE_KLEPN - Experimental evidence at protein level: Swiss-Prot protein existence level 1. Binding protein with a strong affinity to the bleomycin family of antibiotics. Binds to CL990; an antimitotic-antibiotic compound. From Klebsiella pneumoniae.
   8507..8554    +  polyA_signal   HSV TK poly(A) signal: herpes simplex virus thymidine kinase polyadenylation signal (Cole and Stacy, 1985)
   8645..8661    -  polyA_signal   bGH poly(A) signal (fragment): bovine growth hormone polyadenylation signal
>Addgene plasmid #24232 | pCMVHA SUZ12 | addgene full sequence | sequence record 251951 | Addgene NGS Result
CTCATGTCCAACATTACCGCCATGTTGACATTGATTATTGACTAGTTATTAATAGTAATCAATTACGGGG
TCATTAGTTCATAGCCCATATATGGAGTTCCGCGTTACATAACTTACGGTAAATGGCCCGCCTGGCTGAC
CGCCCAACGACCCCCGCCCATTGACGTCAATAATGACGTATGTTCCCATAGTAACGCCAATAGGGACTTT
CCATTGACGTCAATGGGTGGAGTATTTACGGTAAACTGCCCACTTGGCAGTACATCAAGTGTATCATATG
CCAAGTACGCCCCCTATTGACGTCAATGACGGTAAATGGCCCGCCTGGCATTATGCCCAGTACATGACCT
TATGGGACTTTCCTACTTGGCAGTACATCTACGTATTAGTCATCGCTATTACCATGGTGATGCGGTTTTG
GCAGTACATCAATGGGCGTGGATAGCGGTTTGACTCACGGGGATTTCCAAGTCTCCACCCCATTGACGTC
AATGGGAGTTTGTTTTGGCACCAAAATCAACGGGACTTTCCAAAATGTCGTAACAACTCCGCCCCATTGA
CGCAAATGGGCGGTAGGCGTGTACGGTGGGAGGTCTATATAAGCAGAGCTCGTTTAGTGAACCGTCAGAT
CGCCTGGAGACGCCATCCACGCTGTTTTGACCTCCATAGAAGACACCGGGACCGATCCAGCCTCCGGTCG
ACCGATCCTGAGAACTTCAGGGTGAGTTTGGGGACCCTTGATTGTTCTTTCTTTTTCGCTATTGTAAAAT
TCATGTTATATGGAGGGGGCAAAGTTTTCAGGGTGTTGTTTAGAATGGGAAGATGTCCCTTGTATCACCA
TGGACCCTCATGATAATTTTGTTTCTTTCACTTTCTACTCTGTTGACAACCATTGTCTCCTCTTATTTTC
TTTTCATTTTCTGTAACTTTTTCGTTAAACTTTAGCTTGCATTTGTAACGAATTTTTAAATTCACTTTTG
TTTATTTGTCAGATTGTAAGTACTTTCTCTAATCACTTTTTTTTCAAGGCAATCAGGGTATATTATATTG
TACTTCAGCACAGTTTTAGAGAACAATTGTTATAATTAAATGATAAGGTAGAATATTTCTGCATATAAAT
TCTGGCTGGCGTGGAAATATTCTTATTGGTAGAAACAACTACACCCTGGTCATCATCCTGCCTTTCTCTT
TATGGTTACAATGATATACACTGTTTGAGATGAGGATAAAATACTCTGAGTCCAAACCGGGCCCCTCTGC
TAACCATGTTCATGCCTTCTTCTCTTTCCTACAGCTCCTGGGCAACGTGCTGGTTGTTGTGCTGTCTCAT
CATTTTGGCAAAGAATTCCTCGACGGATCAATTCACCATGGCATACCCATACGATGTTCCAGATTACGCT
AGCGGATCAATTCGCCCTTCGATGGCGCCTCAGAAGCACGGCGGTGGGGGAGGGGGCGGCTCGGGGCCCA
GCGCGGGGTCCGGGGGAGGCGGCTTCGGGGGTTCGGCGGCGGTGGCGGCGGCGACGGCTTCGGGCGGCAA
ATCCGGCGGCGGGAGCTGTGGAGGGGGTGGCAGTTACTCGGCCTCCTCCTCCTCCTCCGCGGCGGCAGCG
GCGGGGGCTGCGGTGTTACCGGTGAAGAAGCCGAAAATGGAGCACGTCCAGGCTGACCACGAGCTTTTCC
TCCAGGCCTTTGAGAAGCCAACACAGATCTATAGATTTCTTCGAACTCGGAATCTCATAGCACCAATATT
TTTGCACAGAACTCTTACTTACATGTCTCATCGAAACTCCAGAACAAACATCAAAAGGAAAACATTTAAA
GTTGATGATATGTTATCAAAAGTAGAGAAAATGAAAGGAGAGCAAGAATCTCATAGCTTGTCAGCTCATT
TGCAGCTTACGTTTACTGGTTTCTTCCACAAAAATGATAAGCCATCACCAAACTCAGAAAATGAACAAAA
TTCTGTTACCCTGGAAGTCCTGCTTGTGAAAGTTTGCCACAAAAAAAGAAAGGATGTAAGTTGTCCAATA
AGGCAAGTTCCCACAGGTAAAAAGCAGGTGCCTTTGAATCCTGACCTCAATCAAACAAAACCCGGAAATT
TCCCGTCCCTTGCAGTTTCCAGTAATGAATTTGAACCTAGTAACAGCCATATGGTGAAGTCTTACTCGTT
GCTATTTAGAGTGACTCGTCCAGGAAGAAGAGAGTTTAATGGAATGATTAATGGAGAAACCAATGAAAAT
ATTGATGTCAATGAAGAGCTTCCAGCCAGAAGAAAACGAAATCGTGAGGATGGGGAAAAGACATTTGTTG
CACAAATGACAGTATTTGATAAAAACAGGCGCTTACAGCTTTTAGATGGGGAATATGAAGTAGCCATGCA
GGAAATGGAAGAATGTCCAATAAGCAAGAAAAGAGCAACATGGGAGACTATTCTTGATGGGAAGAGGCTG
CCTCCATTCGAAACATTTTCTCAGGGACCTACGTTGCAGTTCACTCTTCGTTGGACAGGAGAGACCAATG
ATAAATCTACGGCTCCTATTGCCAAACCTCTTGCCACTAGAAATTCAGAGAGTCTCCATCAGGAAAACAA
GCCTGGTTCAGTTAAACCTACTCAAACTATTGCTGTTAAAGAATCATTGACTACAGATCTACAAACAAGA
AAAGAAAAGGATACTCCAAATGAAAACCGACAAAAATTAAGAATATTTTATCAGTTTCTCTATAACAACA
ATACAAGGCAACAAACTGAAGCAAGAGATGACCTGCATTGCCCTTGGTGTACTCTGAACTGCCGCAAACT
TTATAGTTTACTCAAGCATCTTAAACTCTGCCATAGCAGATTTATCTTCAACTATGTTTATCATCCAAAA
GGTGCTAGGATAGATGTTTCTATCAATGAGTGTTATGATGGCTCCTATGCAGGAAATCCTCAGGATATTC
ATCGCCAACCTGGATTTGCTTTTAGTCGCAACGGACCAGTTAAGAGAACACCTATCACACATATTCTTGT
GTGCAGGCCAAAACGAACAAAAGCAAGCATGTCTGAATTTCTTGAATCTGAAGATGGGGAAGTAGAACAG
CAAAGAACATATAGTAGTGGCCACAATCGTCTGTATTTCCATAGTGATACCTGCTTACCTCTCCGTCCAC
AAGAAATGGAAGTAGATAGTGAAGATGAAAAGGATCCTGAATGGCTAAGAGAAAAAACCATTACACAAAT
TGAAGAGTTTTCTGATGTTAATGAAGGAGAGAAAGAAGTGATGAAACTCTGGAATCTCCATGTCATGAAG
CATGGGTTTATTGCTGACAATCAAATGAATCATGCCTGTATGCTGTTTGTAGAAAATTATGGACAGAAAA
TAATTAAGAAGAATTTATGTCGAAACTTCATGCTTCATCTAGTCAGCATGCATGACTTTAATCTTATTAG
CATAATGTCAATAGATAAAGCTGTTACCAAGCTCCGTGAAATGCAGCAAAAATTAGAAAAGGGGGAATCT
GCTTCCCCTGCAAACGAAGAAATAACTGAAGAACAAAATGGGACAGCAAATGGATTTAGTGAAATTAACT
CAAAAGAGAAAGCTTTGGAAACAGATAGTGTCTCAGGGGTTTCAAAACAGAGCAAAAAACAAAAACTCTG
AAAAGCTCTAACCCCATGTTATGGACCCGAATTGATCCGTCGAGGAATTCACTCCTCAGGTGCAGGCTGC
CTATCAGAAGGTGGTGGCTGGTGTGGCCAATGCCCTGGCTCACAAATACCACTGAGATCTTTTTCCCTCT
GCCAAAAATTATGGGGACATCATGAAGCCCCTTGAGCATCTGACTTCTGGCTAATAAAGGAAATTTATTT
TCATTGCAATAGTGTGTTGGAATTTTTTGTGTCTCTCACTCGGAAGGACATATGGGAGGGCAAATCATTT
AAAACATCAGAATGAGTATTTGGTTTAGAGTTTGGCAACATATGCCCATATGCTGGCTGCCATGAACAAA
GGTTGGCTATAAAGAGGTCATCAGTATATGAAACAGCCCCCTGCTGTCCATTCCTTATTCCATAGAAAAG
CCTTGACTTGAGGTTAGATTTTTTTTATATTTTGTTTTGTGTTATTTTTTTCTTTAACATCCCTAAAATT
TTCCTTACATGTTTTACTAGCCAGATTTTTCCTCCTCTCCTGACTACTCCCAGTCATAGCTGTCCCTCTT
CTCTTATGGAGATCCCTCGACGGATCGGCCGCAATTCGTAATCATGTCATAGCTGTTTCCTGTGTGAAAT
TGTTATCCGCTCACAATTCCACACAACATACGAGCCGGAAGCATAAAGTGTAAAGCCTGGGGTGCCTAAT
GAGTGAGCTAACTCACATTAATTGCGTTGCGCTCACTGCCCGCTTTCCAGTCGGGAAACCTGTCGTGCCA
GCTGCATTAATGAATCGGCCAACGCGCGGGGAGAGGCGGTTTGCGTATTGGGCGCTCTTCCGCTTCCTCG
CTCACTGACTCGCTGCGCTCGGTCGTTCGGCTGCGGCGAGCGGTATCAGCTCACTCAAAGGCGGTAATAC
GGTTATCCACAGAATCAGGGGATAACGCAGGAAAGAACATGTGAGCAAAAGGCCAGCAAAAGGCCAGGAA
CCGTAAAAAGGCCGCGTTGCTGGCGTTTTTCCATAGGCTCCGCCCCCCTGACGAGCATCACAAAAATCGA
CGCTCAAGTCAGAGGTGGCGAAACCCGACAGGACTATAAAGATACCAGGCGTTTCCCCCTGGAAGCTCCC
TCGTGCGCTCTCCTGTTCCGACCCTGCCGCTTACCGGATACCTGTCCGCCTTTCTCCCTTCGGGAAGCGT
GGCGCTTTCTCATAGCTCACGCTGTAGGTATCTCAGTTCGGTGTAGGTCGTTCGCTCCAAGCTGGGCTGT
GTGCACGAACCCCCCGTTCAGCCCGACCGCTGCGCCTTATCCGGTAACTATCGTCTTGAGTCCAACCCGG
TAAGACACGACTTATCGCCACTGGCAGCAGCCACTGGTAACAGGATTAGCAGAGCGAGGTATGTAGGCGG
TGCTACAGAGTTCTTGAAGTGGTGGCCTAACTACGGCTACACTAGAAGAACAGTATTTGGTATCTGCGCT
CTGCTGAAGCCAGTTACCTTCGGAAAAAGAGTTGGTAGCTCTTGATCCGGCAAACAAACCACCGCTGGTA
GCGGTGGTTTTTTTGTTTGCAAGCAGCAGATTACGCGCAGAAAAAAAGGATCTCAAGAAGATCCTTTGAT
CTTTTCTACGGGGTCTGACGCTCAGTGGAACGAAAACTCACGTTAAGGGATTTTGGTCATGAGATTATCA
AAAAGGATCTTCACCTAGATCCTTTTAAATTAAAAATGAAGTTTTAAATCAATCTAAAGTATATATGAGT
AAACTTGGTCTGACAGTTACCAATGCTTAATCAGTGAGGCACCTATCTCAGCGATCTGTCTATTTCGTTC
ATCCATAGTTGCCTGACTCCCCGTCGTGTAGATAACTACGATACGGGAGGGCTTACCATCTGGCCCCAGT
GCTGCAATGATACCGCGAGACCCACGCTCACCGGCTCCAGATTTATCAGCAATAAACCAGCCAGCCGGAA
GGGCCGAGCGCAGAAGTGGTCCTGCAACTTTATCCGCCTCCATCCAGTCTATTAATTGTTGCCGGGAAGC
TAGAGTAAGTAGTTCGCCAGTTAATAGTTTGCGCAACGTTGTTGCCATTGCTACAGGCATCGTGGTGTCA
CGCTCGTCGTTTGGTATGGCTTCATTCAGCTCCGGTTCCCAACGATCAAGGCGAGTTACATGATCCCCCA
TGTTGTGCAAAAAAGCGGTTAGCTCCTTCGGTCCTCCGATCGTTGTCAGAAGTAAGTTGGCCGCAGTGTT
ATCACTCATGGTTATGGCAGCACTGCATAATTCTCTTACTGTCATGCCATCCGTAAGATGCTTTTCTGTG
ACTGGTGAGTACTCAACCAAGTCATTCTGAGAATAGTGTATGCGGCGACCGAGTTGCTCTTGCCCGGCGT
CAATACGGGATAATACCGCGCCACATAGCAGAACTTTAAAAGTGCTCATCATTGGAAAACGTTCTTCGGG
GCGAAAACTCTCAAGGATCTTACCGCTGTTGAGATCCAGTTCGATGTAACCCACTCGTGCACCCAACTGA
TCTTCAGCATCTTTTACTTTCACCAGCGTTTCTGGGTGAGCAAAAACAGGAAGGCAAAATGCCGCAAAAA
AGGGAATAAGGGCGACACGGAAATGTTGAATACTCATACTCTTCCTTTTTCAATATTATTGAAGCATTTA
TCAGGGTTATTGTCTCATGAGCGGATACATATTTGAATGTATTTAGAAAAATAAACAAATAGGGGTTCCG
CGCACATTTCCCCGAAAAGTGCCACCTGACGTCTAAGAAACCATTATTATCATGACATTAACCTATAAAA
ATAGGCGTATCACGAGGCCCTTTCGTCTCGCGCGTTTCGGTGATGACGGTGAAAACCTCTGACACATGCA
GCTCCCGGAGACGGTCACAGCTTGTCTGTAAGCGGATGCCGGGAGCAGACAAGCCCGTCAGGGCGCGTCA
GCGGGTGTTGGCGGGTGTCGGGGCTGGCTTAACTATGCGGCATCAGAGCAGATTGTACTGAGAGTGCACC
ATATGCGGTGTGAAATACCGCACAGATGCGTAAGGAGAAAATACCGCATCAGGCGCCATTCGCCATTCAG
GCTGCGCAACTGTTGGGAAGGGCGATCGGTGCGGGCCTCTTCGCTATTACGCCAGCTGGCGAAAGGGGGA
TGTGCTGCAAGGCGATTAAGTTGGGTAACGCCAGGGTTTTCCCAGTCACGACGTTGTAAAACGACGGCCA
GTGCCAAGCTTCACGCTGCCGCAAGCACTCAGGGCGCAAGGGCTGCTAAAGGAAGCGGAACACGTAGAAA
GCCAGTCCGCAGAAACGGTGCTGACCCCGGATGAATGTCAGCTACTGGGCTATCTGGACAAGGGAAAACG
CAAGCGCAAAGAGAAAGCAGGTAGCTTGCAGTGGGCTTACATGGCGATAGCTAGACTGGGCGGTTTTATG
GACAGCAAGCGAACCGGAATTGCCAGCTGGGGCGCCCTCTGGTAAGGTTGGGAAGCCCTGCAAAGTAAAC
TGGATGGCTTTCTTGCCGCCAAGGATCTGATGGCGCAGGGGATCAAGATCCTGCTTCATCCCCGTGGCCC
GTTGCTCGCGTTTGCTGGCGGTGTCCCCGGAAGAAATATATTTGCATGTCTTTAGTTCTATGATGACACA
AACCCCGCCCAGCGTCTTGTCATTGGCGAATTCGAACACGCAGATGCAGTCGGGGCGGCGCGGTCCCAGG
TCCACTTCGCATATTAAGGTGACGCGTGTGGCCTCGAACACCGAGCGACCCTGCAGCGACCCGCTTAACA
GCGTCAACAGCGTGCCGCAGATCTGATCAAGAGACAGGATGAGGATCGTTTCGCATGATTGAACAAGATG
GATTGCACGCAGGTTCTCCGGCCGCTTGGGTGGAGAGGCTATTCGGCTATGACTGGGCACAACAGACAAT
CGGCTGCTCTGATGCCGCCGTGTTCCGGCTGTCAGCGCAGGGGCGCCCGGTTCTTTTTGTCAAGACCGAC
CTGTCCGGTGCCCTGAATGAACTGCAGGACGAGGCAGCGCGGCTATCGTGGCTGGCCACGACGGGCGTTC
CTTGCGCAGCTGTGCTCGACGTTGTCACTGAAGCGGGAAGGGACTGGCTGCTATTGGGCGAAGTGCCGGG
GCAGGATCTCCTGTCATCTCACCTTGCTCCTGCCGAGAAAGTATCCATCATGGCTGATGCAATGCGGCGG
CTGCATACGCTTGATCCGGCTACCTGCCCATTCGACCACCAAGCGAAACATCGCATCGAGCGAGCACGTA
CTCGGATGGAAGCCGGTCTTGTCGATCAGGATGATCTGGACGAAGAGCATCAGGGGCTCGCGCCAGCCGA
ACTGTTCGCCAGGCTCAAGGCGCGCATGCCCGACGGCGAGGATCTCGTCGTGACCCATGGCGATGCCTGC
TTGCCGAATATCATGGTGGAAAATGGCCGCTTTTCTGGATTCATCGACTGTGGCCGGCTGGGTGTGGCGG
ACCGCTATCAGGACATAGCGTTGGCTACCCGTGATATTGCTGAAGAGCTTGGCGGCGAATGGGCTGACCG
CTTCCTCGTGCTTTACGGTATCGCCGCTCCCGATTCGCAGCGCATCGCCTTCTATCGCCTTCTTGACGAG
TTCTTCTGAGCGGGACTCTGGGGTTCGAAATGACCGACCAAGCGACGCCCAACCTGCCATCACGAGATTT
CGATTCCACCGCCGCCTTCTATGAAAGGTTGGGCTTCGGAATCGTTTTCCGGGACGCCGGCTGGATGATC
CTCCAGCGCGGGGATCTCATGCTGGAGTTCTTCGCCCACCCCGGGAGATGGGGGAGGCTAACTGAAACAC
GGAAGGAGACAATACCGGAAGGAACCCGCGCTATGACGGCAATAAAAAGACAGAATAAAACGCACGGTGT
TGGGTCGTTTGTTCATAAACGCGGGGTTCGGTCCCAGGGCTGGCACTCTGTCGATACCCCACCGAGACCC
CATTGGGGCCAATACGCCCGCGTTTCTTCCTTTTCCCCACCCCACCCCCCAAGTTCGGGTGAAGGCCCAG
GGCTCGCAGCCAACGTCGGGGCGGCAAGCCCTGCCATAGCCACGGGCCCCGTGGGTTAGGGACGGCGGAT
CGCGGCCCTCTAGAGAGCTTGGCCCATTGCATACGTTGTATCCATATCATAATATGTACATTTATATTGG
