>Addgene plasmid #24232 | pCMVHA SUZ12 | addgene partial sequence | sequence record 30337 | 24232 with Bglob-intron-F (5' ctggtcatcatcctgccttt 3')
CTGTTTGAGATGAGGATAAAATACTCTGAGTCCAAACCGGGCCCCTCTGCTAACCATGTTCATGCCTTCT
TCTCTTTCCTACAGCTCCTGGGCAACGTGCTGGTTGTTGTGCTGTCTCATCATTTTGGCAAAGAATTCCT
CGACGGATCAATTCACCATGGCATACCCATACGATGTTCCAGATTACGCTAGCGGATCAATTCGCCCTTC
GATGGCGCCTCAGAAGCACGGCGGTGGGGGAGGGGGCGGCTCGGGGCCCAGCGCGGGGTCCGGGGGAGGC
GGCTTCGGGGGTTCGGCGGCGGTGGCGGCGGCGACGGCTTCGGGCGGCAAATCCGGCGGCGGGAGCTGTG
GAGGGGGTGGCAGTTACTCGGCCTCCTCCTCCTCCTCCGCGGCGGCAGCGGCGGGGGCTGCGGTGTTACC
GGTGAAGAAGCCGAAAATGGAGCACGTCCAGGCTGACCACGAGCTTTTCCTCCAGGCCTTTGAGAAGCCA
ACACAGATCTATAGATTTCTTCGAACTCGGAATCTCATAGCACCAATATTTTTGCACAGAACTCTTACTT
ACATGTCTCATCGAAACTCCAGAACAAACATCAAAAGGAAAACATTTAAAGTTGATGATATGTTATCAAA
AGTAGAGAAAATGAAAGGAGAGCAAGAATCTCATAGCTTGTCAGCTCATTTGCAGCTTACGTTTACTGGT
TTCTTCCACAAAAATGATAAGCCATCACCAAACTCAGAAAATGAACAAAATTCTGTTACCCTGGAAGTCC
TGCTTGTGAAAGTTTGCCACAAAAAAAGAAAGGATGTAAGTTGTCCAATAAGGCAAGTTCCCACAGG
