>Addgene plasmid #24232 | pCMVHA SUZ12 | addgene partial sequence | sequence record 68911 | Bglob-pA-R 5'-ttttggcagagggaaaaaga-3'
GGCATTGGCCACACCAGCCACCACCTTCTGATAGGCAGCCTGCACCTGAGGAGTGAATTCCTCGACGGAT
CAATTCGGGTCCATAACATGGGGTTAGAGCTTTTCAGAGTTTTTGTTTTTTGCTCTGTTTTGAAACCCCT
GAGACACTATCTGTTTCCAAAGCTTTCTCTTTTGAGTTAATTTCACTAAATCCATTTGCTGTCCCATTTT
GTTCTTCAGTTATTTCTTCGTTTGCAGGGGAAGCAGATTCCCCCTTTTCTAATTTTTGCTGCATTTCACG
GAGCTTGGTAACAGCTTTATCTATTGACATTATGCTAATAAGATTAAAGTCATGCATGCTGACTAGATGA
AGCATGAAGTTTCGACATAAATTCTTCTTAATTATTTTCTGTCCATAATTTTCTACAAACAGCATACAGG
CATGATTCATTTGATTGTCAGCAATAAACCCATGCTTCATGACATGGAGATTCCAGAGTTTCATCACTTC
TTTCTCTCCTTCATTAACATCAGAAAACTCTTCAATTTGTGTAATGGTTTTTTCTCTTAGCCATTCAGGA
TCCTTTTCATCTTCACTATCTACTTCCATTTCTTGTGGACGGAGAGGTAAGCAGGTATCACTATGGAAAT
ACAGACGATTGTGGCCACTACTATATGTTCTTTGCTGTTCTACTTCCCCATCTTCAGATTCAAGAAATTC
AGACATGCTTGCTTTTGTTCGTTTTGGCCTGCACACAAGAATATGTGTGATAGGTGTTCTCTTAACTGGT
CCGTTGCGACTAAAAGCAAATCCAGGTTGGCGATGAATATCCTGAGGATTTCCTGCATAGGAGCCATCAT
AACACTCATTGATAGAAACATCTATCCT
